>Addgene plasmid #13641 | pcDNA3-TLR3-CFP | depositor full sequence | sequence record 7719 | Author sequence
GACGGATCGGGAGATCTCCCGATCCCCTATGGTCGACTCTCAGTACAATCTGCTCTGATGCCGCATAGTT
AAGCCAGTATCTGCTCCCTGCTTGTGTGTTGGAGGTCGCTGAGTAGTGCGCGAGCAAAATTTAAGCTACA
ACAAGGCAAGGCTTGACCGACAATTGCATGAAGAATCTGCTTAGGGTTAGGCGTTTTGCGCTGCTTCGCG
ATGTACGGGCCAGATATACGCGTTGACATTGATTATTGACTAGTTATTAATAGTAATCAATTACGGGGTC
ATTAGTTCATAGCCCATATATGGAGTTCCGCGTTACATAACTTACGGTAAATGGCCCGCCTGGCTGACCG
CCCAACGACCCCCGCCCATTGACGTCAATAATGACGTATGTTCCCATAGTAACGCCAATAGGGACTTTCC
ATTGACGTCAATGGGTGGACTATTTACGGTAAACTGCCCACTTGGCAGTACATCAAGTGTATCATATGCC
AAGTACGCCCCCTATTGACGTCAATGACGGTAAATGGCCCGCCTGGCATTATGCCCAGTACATGACCTTA
TGGGACTTTCCTACTTGGCAGTACATCTACGTATTAGTCATCGCTATTACCATGGTGATGCGGTTTTGGC
AGTACATCAATGGGCGTGGATAGCGGTTTGACTCACGGGGATTTCCAAGTCTCCACCCCATTGACGTCAA
TGGGAGTTTGTTTTGGCACCAAAATCAACGGGACTTTCCAAAATGTCGTAACAACTCCGCCCCATTGACG
CAAATGGGCGGTAGGCGTGTACGGTGGGAGGTCTATATAAGCAGAGCTCTCTGGCTAACTAGAGAACCCA
CTGCTTACTGGCTTATCGAAATTAATACGACTCACTATAGGGAGACCCAAGCTTATGAGACAGACTTTGC
CTTGTATCTACTTTTGGGGGGGCCTCTTGCCCTTTGGGATGCTGTGTGCATCCTCCACCACCAAGTGCAC
TGTTAGCCATGAAGTTGCTGACTGCAGCCACCTGAAGTTGACTCAGGTACCCGATGATCTACCCACAAAC
ATAACAGTGTTGAACCTTACCCATAATCAACTCAGAAGATTACCAGCCGCCAACTTCACAAGGTATAGCC
AGCTAACTAGCTTGGATGTAGGATTTAACACCATCTCAAAACTGGAGCCAGAATTGTGCCAGAAACTTCC
CATGTTAAAAGTTTTGAACCTCCAGCACAATGAGCTATCTCAACTTTCTGATAAAACCTTTGCCTTCTGC
ACGAATTTGACTGAACTCCATCTCATGTCCAACTCAATCCAGAAAATTAAAAATAATCCCTTTGTCAAGC
AGAAGAATTTAATCACATTAGATCTGTCTCATAATGGCTTGTCATCTACAAAATTAGGAACTCAGGTTCA
GCTGGAAAATCTCCAAGAGCTTCTATTATCAAACAATAAAATTCAAGCGCTAAAAAGTGAAGAACTGGAT
ATCTTTGCCAATTCATCTTTAAAAAAATTAGAGTTGTCATCGAATCAAATTAAAGAGTTTTCTCCAGGGT
GTTTTCACGCAATTGGAAGATTATTTGGCCTCTTTCTGAACAATGTCCAGCTGGGTCCCAGCCTTACAGA
GAAGCTATGTTTGGAATTAGCAAACACAAGCATTCGGAATCTGTCTCTGAGTAACAGCCAGCTGTCCACC
ACCAGCAATACAACTTTCTTGGGACTAAAGTGGACAAATCTCACTATGCTCGATCTTTCCTACAACAACT
TAAATGTGGTTGGTAACGATTCCTTTGCTTGGCTTCCACAACTAGAATATTTCTTCCTAGAGTATAATAA
TATACAGCATTTGTTTTCTCACTCTTTGCACGGGCTTTTCAATGTGAGGTACCTGAATTTGAAACGGTCT
TTTACTAAACAAAGTATTTCCCTTGCCTCACTCCCCAAGATTGATGATTTTTCTTTTCAGTGGCTAAAAT
GTTTGGAGCACCTTAACATGGAAGATAATGATATTCCAGGCATAAAAAGCAATATGTTCACAGGATTGAT
AAACCTGAAATACTTAAGTCTATCCAACTCCTTTACAAGTTTGCGAACTTTGACAAATGAAACATTTGTA
TCACTTGCTCATTCTCCCTTACACATACTCAACCTAACCAAGAATAAAATCTCAAAAATAGAGAGTGATG
CTTTCTCTTGGTTGGGCCACCTAGAAGTACTTGACCTGGGCCTTAATGAAATTGGGCAAGAACTCACAGG
CCAGGAATGGAGAGGTCTAGAAAATATTTTCGAAATCTATCTTTCCTACAACAAGTACCTGCAGCTGACT
AGGAACTCCTTTGCCTTGGTCCCAAGCCTTCAACGACTGATGCTCCGAAGGGTGGCCCTTAAAAATGTGG
ATAGCTCTCCTTCACCATTCCAGCCTCTTCGTAACTTGACCATTCTGGATCTAAGCAACAACAACATAGC
CAACATAAATGATGACATGTTGGAGGGTCTTGAGAAACTAGAAATTCTCGATTTGCAGCATAACAACTTA
GCACGGCTCTGGAAACACGCAAACCCTGGTGGTCCCATTTATTTCCTAAAGGGTCTGTCTCACCTCCACA
TCCTTAACTTGGAGTCCAACGGCTTTGACGAGATCCCAGTTGAGGTCTTCAAGGATTTATTTGAACTAAA
GATCATCGATTTAGGATTGAATAATTTAAACACACTTCCAGCATCTGTCTTTAATAATCAGGTGTCTCTA
AAGTCATTGAACCTTCAGAAGAATCTCATAACATCCGTTGAGAAGAAGGTTTTCGGGCCAGCTTTCAGGA
ACCTGACTGAGTTAGATATGCGCTTTAATCCCTTTGATTGCACGTGTGAAAGTATTGCCTGGTTTGTTAA
TTGGATTAACGAGACCCATACCAACATCCCTGAGCTGTCAAGCCACTACCTTTGCAACACTCCACCTCAC
TATCATGGGTTCCCAGTGAGACTTTTTGATACATCATCTTGCAAAGACAGTGCCCCCTTTGAACTCTTTT
TCATGATCAATACCAGTATCCTGTTGATTTTTATCTTTATTGTACTTCTCATCCACTTTGAGGGCTGGAG
GATATCTTTTTATTGGAATGTTTCAGTACATCGAGTTCTTGGTTTCAAAGAAATAGACAGACAGACAGAA
CAGTTTGAATATGCAGCATATATAATTCATGCCTATAAAGATAAGGATTGGGTCTGGGAACATTTCTCTT
CAATGGAAAAGGAAGACCAATCTCTCAAATTTTGTCTGGAAGAAAGGGACTTTGAGGCGGGTGTTTTTGA
ACTAGAAGCAATTGTTAACAGCATCAAAAGAAGCAGAAAAATTATTTTTGTTATAACACACCATCTATTA
AAAGACCCATTATGCAAAAGATTCAAGGTACATCATGCAGTTCAACAAGCTATTGAACAAAATCTGGATT
CCATTATATTGGTTTTCCTTGAGGAGATTCCAGATTATAAACTGAACCATGCACTCTGTTTGCGAAGAGG
AATGTTTAAATCTCACTGCATCTTGAACTGGCCAGTTCAGAAAGAACGGATAGGTGCCTTTCGTCATAAA
TTGCAAGTAGCACTTGGATCCAAAAACTCTGTACATCTCGAGATGGTGAGCAAGGGCGAGGAGCTGTTCA
CCGGGGTGGTGCCCATCCTGGTCGAGCTGGACGGCGACGTAAACGGCCACAGGTTCAGCGTGTCCGGCGA
GGGCGAGGGCGATGCCACCTACGGCAAGCTGACCCTGAAGTTCATCTGCACCACCGGCAAGCTGCCCGTG
CCCTGGCCCACCCTCGTGACCACCCTGACCTGGGGCGTGCAGTGCTTCAGCCGCTACCCCGACCACATGA
AGCAGCACGACTTCTTCAAGTCCGCCATGCCCGAAGGCTACGTCCAGGAGCGTACCATCTTCTTCAAGGA
CGACGGCAACTACAAGACCCGCGCCGAGGTGAAGTTCGAGGGCGACACCCTGGTGAACCGCATCGAGCTG
AAGGGCATCGACTTCAAGGAGGACGGCAACATCCTGGGGCACAAGCTGGAGTACAACTACATCAGCCACA
ACGTCTATATCACCGCCGACAAGCAGAAGAACGGCATCAAGGCCCACTTCAAGATCCGCCACAACATCGA
GGACGGCAGCGTGCAGCTCGCCGACCACTACCAGCAGAACACCCCCATCGGCGACGGCCCCGTGCTGCTG
CCCGACAACCACTACCTGAGCACCCAGTCCGCCCTGAGCAAAGACCCCAACGAGAAGCGCGATCACATGG
TCCTGCTGGAGTTCGTGACCGCCGCCGGGATCACTCTCGGCATGGACGAGCTGTACAAGTAATCTAGAGG
GCCCTATTCTATAGTGTCACCTAAATGCTAGAGCTCGCTGATCAGCCTCGACTGTGCCTTCTAGTTGCCA
GCCATCTGTTGTTTGCCCCTCCCCCGTGCCTTCCTTGACCCTGGAAGGTGCCACTCCCACTGTCCTTTCC
TAATAAAATGAGGAAATTGCATCGCATTGTCTGAGTAGGTGTCATTCTATTCTGGGGGGTGGGGTGGGGC
AGGACAGCAAGGGGGAGGATTGGGAAGACAATAGCAGGCATGCTGGGGATGCGGTGGGCTCTATGGCTTC
TGAGGCGGAAAGAACCAGCTGGGGCTCTAGGGGGTATCCCC
[124 nt withheld, positions 4662-4785]
C
[32 nt withheld, positions 4787-4818]
CA
[57 nt withheld, positions 4821-4877]
A
[49 nt withheld, positions 4879-4927]
CCTTTGACGTTGGAGTCCACGTTCTTT
[37 nt withheld, positions 4955-4991]
ACCCTATCTCGGTCTATTCTTTTGATTTATAAGGGATTTTGGGGATTTCGGCCTATTGGTTAAAAAATGA
GCTGATTTAACAAAAATTTAACGCGAATTAATTCTGTGGAATGTGTGTCAGTTAGGGTGTGGAAAGTCCC
CAGGCTCCCCAGGCAGGCAGAAGTATGCAAAGCATGCATCTCAATTAGTCAGCAACCAGGTGTGGAAAGT
CCCCAGGCTCCCCAGCAGGCAGAAGTATGCAAAGCATGCATCTCAATTAGTCAGCAACCATAGTCCCGCC
CCTAACTCCGCCCATCCCGCCCCTAACTCCGCCCAGTTCCGCCCATTCTCCGCCCCATGGCTGACTAATT
TTTTTTATTTATGCAGAGGCCGAGGCCGCCTCTGCCTCTGAGCTATTCCAGAAGTAGTGAGGAGGCTTTT
TTGGAGGCCTAGGCTTTTGCAAAAAGCTCCCGGGAGCTTGTATATCCATTTTCGGATCTGATCAAGAGAC
AGGATGAGGATCGTTTCGCATGATTGAACAAGATGGATTGCACGCAGGTTCTCCGGCCGCTTGGGTGGAG
AGGCTATTCGGCTATGACTGGGCACAACAGACAATCGGCTGCTCTGATGCCGCCGTGTTCCGGCTGTCAG
CGCAGGGGCGCCCGGTTCTTTTTGTCAAGACCGACCTGTCCGGTGCCCTGAATGAACTGCAGGACGAGGC
AGCGCGGCTATCGTGGCTGGCCACGACGGGCGTTCCTTGCGCAGCTGTGCTCGACGTTGTCACTGAAGCG
GGAAGGGACTGGCTGCTATTGGGCGAAGTGCCGGGGCAGGATCTCCTGTCATCTCACCTTGCTCCTGCCG
AGAAAGTATCCATCATGGCTGATGCAATGCGGCGGCTGCATACGCTTGATCCGGCTACCTGCCCATTCGA
CCACCAAGCGAAACATCGCATCGAGCGAGCACGTACTCGGATGGAAGCCGGTCTTGTCGATCAGGATGAT
CTGGACGAAGAGCATCAGGGGCTCGCGCCAGCCGAACTGTTCGCCAGGCTCAAGGCGCGCATGCCCGACG
GCGAGGATCTCGTCGTGACCCATGGCGATGCCTGCTTGCCGAATATCATGGTGGAAAATGGCCGCTTTTC
TGGATTCATCGACTGTGGCCGGCTGGGTGTGGCGGACCGCTATCAGGACATAGCGTTGGCTACCCGTGAT
ATTGCTGAAGAGCTTGGCGGCGAATGGGCTGACCGCTTCCTCGTGCTTTACGGTATCGCCGCTCCCGATT
CGCAGCGCATCGCCTTCTATCGCCTTCTTGACGAGTTCTTCTGAGCGGGACTCTGGGGTTCGAAATGACC
GACCAAGCGACGCCCAACCTGCCATCACGAGATTTCGATTCCACCGCCGCCTTCTATGAAAGGTTGGGCT
TCGGAATCGTTTTCCGGGACGCCGGCTGGATGATCCTCCAGCGCGGGGATCTCATGCTGGAGTTCTTCGC
CCACCCCAACTTGTTTATTGCAGCTTATAATGGTTACAAATAAAGCAATAGCATCACAAATTTCACAAAT
AAAGCATTTTTTTCACTGCATTCTAGTTGTGGTTTGTCCAAACTCATCAATGTATCTTATCATGTCTGTA
TACCGTCGACCTCTAGCTAGAGCTTGGCGTAATCATGGTCATAGCTGTTTCCTGTGTGAAATTGTTATCC
GCTCACAATTCCACACAACATACGAGCCGGAAGCATAAAGTGTAAAGCCTGGGGTGCCTAATGAGTGAGC
TAACTCACATTAATTGCGTTGCGCTCACTGCCCGCTTTCCAGTCGGGAAACCTGTCGTGCCAGCTGCATT
AATGAATCGGCCAACGCGCGGGGAGAGGCGGTTTGCGTATTGGGCGCTCTTCCGCTTCCTCGCTCACTGA
CTCGCTGCGCTCGGTCGTTCGGCTGCGGCGAGCGGTATCAGCTCACTCAAAGGCGGTAATACGGTTATCC
ACAGAATCAGGGGATAACGCAGGAAAGAACATGTGAGCAAAAGGCCAGCAAAAGGCCAGGAACCGTAAAA
AGGCCGCGTTGCTGGCGTTTTTCCATAGGCTCCGCCCCCCTGACGAGCATCACAAAAATCGACGCTCAAG
TCAGAGGTGGCGAAACCCGACAGGACTATAAAGATACCAGGCGTTTCCCCCTGGAAGCTCCCTCGTGCGC
TCTCCTGTTCCGACCCTGCCGCTTACCGGATACCTGTCCGCCTTTCTCCCTTCGGGAAGCGTGGCGCTTT
CTCAATGCTCACGCTGTAGGTATCTCAGTTCGGTGTAGGTCGTTCGCTCCAAGCTGGGCTGTGTGCACGA
ACCCCCCGTTCAGCCCGACCGCTGCGCCTTATCCGGTAACTATCGTCTTGAGTCCAACCCGGTAAGACAC
GACTTATCGCCACTGGCAGCAGCCACTGGTAACAGGATTAGCAGAGCGAGGTATGTAGGCGGTGCTACAG
AGTTCTTGAAGTGGTGGCCTAACTACGGCTACACTAGAAGGACAGTATTTGGTATCTGCGCTCTGCTGAA
GCCAGTTACCTTCGGAAAAAGAGTTGGTAGCTCTTGATCCGGCAAACAAACCACCGCTGGTAGCGGTGGT
TTTTTTGTTTGCAAGCAGCAGATTACGCGCAGAAAAAAAGGATCTCAAGAAGATCCTTTGATCTTTTCTA
CGGGGTCTGACGCTCAGTGGAACGAAAACTCACGTTAAGGGATTTTGGTCATGAGATTATCAAAAAGGAT
CTTCACCTAGATCCTTTTAAATTAAAAATGAAGTTTTAAATCAATCTAAAGTATATATGAGTAAACTTGG
TCTGACAGTTACCAATGCTTAATCAGTGAGGCACCTATCTCAGCGATCTGTCTATTTCGTTCATCCATAG
TTGCCTGACTCCCCGTCGTGTAGATAACTACGATACGGGAGGGCTTACCATCTGGCCCCAGTGCTGCAAT
GATACCGCGAGACCCACGCTCACCGGCTCCAGATTTATCAGCAATAAACCAGCCAGCCGGAAGGGCCGAG
CGCAGAAGTGGTCCTGCAACTTTATCCGCCTCCATCCAGTCTATTAATTGTTGCCGGGAAGCTAGAGTAA
GTAGTTCGCCAGTTAATAGTTTGCGCAACGTTGTTGCCATTGCTACAGGCATCGTGGTGTCACGCTCGTC
GTTTGGTATGGCTTCATTCAGCTCCGGTTCCCAACGATCAAGGCGAGTTACATGATCCCCCATGTTGTGC
AAAAAAGCGGTTAGCTCCTTCGGTCCTCCGATCGTTGTCAGAAGTAAGTTGGCCGCAGTGTTATCACTCA
TGGTTATGGCAGCACTGCATAATTCTCTTACTGTCATGCCATCCGTAAGATGCTTTTCTGTGACTGGTGA
GTACTCAACCAAGTCATTCTGAGAATAGTGTATGCGGCGACCGAGTTGCTCTTGCCCGGCGTCAATACGG
GATAATACCGCGCCACATAGCAGAACTTTAAAAGTGCTCATCATTGGAAAACGTTCTTCGGGGCGAAAAC
TCTCAAGGATCTTACCGCTGTTGAGATCCAGTTCGATGTAACCCACTCGTGCACCCAACTGATCTTCAGC
ATCTTTTACTTTCACCAGCGTTTCTGGGTGAGCAAAAACAGGAAGGCAAAATGCCGCAAAAAAGGGAATA
AGGGCGACACGGAAATGTTGAATACTCATACTCTTCCTTTTTCAATATTATTGAAGCATTTATCAGGGTT
ATTGTCTCATGAGCGGATACATATTTGAATGTATTTAGAAAAATAAACAAATAGGGGTTCCGCGCACATT
TCCCCGAAAAGTGCCACCTGACGTC
Features (pLannotate 1.2.2; 22 found; start..end, strand, type, name):
     36..80      -  misc_feature   bom (fragment): basis of mobility region from pBR322
    235..614     +  enhancer       CMV enhancer: human cytomegalovirus immediate early enhancer
    615..818     +  promoter       CMV promoter: human cytomegalovirus (CMV) immediate early promoter
    814..847     +  LTR            5' LTR (truncated) (fragment): truncated 5' long terminal repeat (LTR) from HIV-1
    863..881     +  promoter       T7 promoter: promoter for bacteriophage T7 RNA polymerase
    895..3606    +  CDS            TLR3: TLR3_HUMAN - Experimental evidence at protein level: Swiss-Prot protein existence level 1. Key component of innate and adaptive immunity. TLRs (Toll- like receptors) control host immune response against pathogens through recognition of molecular patterns specific to microorganisms. TLR3 is a nucleotide-sensing TLR which is activated by double-stranded RNA, a sign of viral infection. Acts via the adapter TRIF/TICAM1, leading to NF-kappa-B activation, IRF3 nuclear translocation, cytokine secretion and the inflammatory response. From Homo sapiens (Human).
   3613..4332    +  CDS            CFP: cyan variant of GFP mammalian codon-optimized
   4348..4366    -  promoter       SP6 promoter: promoter for bacteriophage SP6 RNA polymerase
   4392..4616    +  polyA_signal   bGH poly(A) signal: bovine growth hormone polyadenylation signal
   4620..4641    +  promoter       SV40 promoter (fragment): SV40 enhancer and early promoter
   4662..5090    +  rep_origin     f1 ori (sequence partly withheld): f1 bacteriophage origin of replication; arrow indicates direction of (+) strand synthesis
   5104..5434    +  promoter       SV40 promoter: SV40 enhancer and early promoter
   5501..6292    +  CDS            neo: KKA2_KLEPN - Also known as kan, nptII. Experimental evidence at protein level: Swiss-Prot protein existence level 1. Resistance to kanamycin, neomycin, paromomycin, ribostamycin, butirosin and gentamicin B. From Klebsiella pneumoniae.
   6316..6474    +  CDS            ble (fragment): BLE_KLEPN - Experimental evidence at protein level: Swiss-Prot protein existence level 1. Binding protein with a strong affinity to the bleomycin family of antibiotics. Binds to CL990; an antimitotic-antibiotic compound. From Klebsiella pneumoniae.
   6469..6590    +  polyA_signal   SV40 poly(A) signal: SV40 polyadenylation signal
   6663..6679    -  protein_bind   lac operator: The lac repressor binds to the lac operator to inhibit transcription in E. coli. This inhibition can be relieved by adding lactose or isopropyl-β-D-thiogalactopyranoside (IPTG). lac repressor encoded by lacI
   6687..6717    -  promoter       lac promoter: promoter for the E. coli lac operon
   6732..6753    -  protein_bind   CAP binding site: CAP binding activates transcription in the presence of cAMP. E. coli catabolite activator protein
   6766..6858    -  CDS            lacI (fragment): lac repressor; lacI; The lac repressor binds to the lac operator to inhibit transcription in E. coli. This inhibition can be relieved by adding lactose or isopropyl-β-D-thiogalactopyranoside (IPTG).
   7041..7629    -  rep_origin     ori: high-copy-number ColE1/pMB1/pBR322/pUC origin of replication
   7800..8660    -  CDS            AmpR: β-lactamase; bla; confers resistance to ampicillin, carbenicillin, and related antibiotics
   8661..8765    -  promoter       AmpR promoter: bla
