[The description below was written by a language model from this plasmid's Addgene catalogue record, the feature table of its GenBank file and pLannotate feature annotations shown in this document.]
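Description:
pcDNA3-TLR3-CFP is a mammalian expression plasmid built on a pcDNA3-CFP backbone that encodes human Toll-like receptor 3 fused at its C terminus to cyan fluorescent protein. The TLR3 coding sequence was inserted between HindIII and XhoI sites, both retained, placing it directly upstream of the backbone's mammalian codon-optimized CFP so that the two are expressed as a single fusion. Transcription is driven by the human cytomegalovirus immediate-early enhancer and promoter and terminated by the bovine growth hormone polyadenylation signal. T7 and SP6 phage promoters flank the fusion cassette and provide sites for in vitro transcription or sequencing. A separate SV40 early promoter drives the neomycin phosphotransferase gene with an SV40 poly(A) signal, allowing G418 selection of stably transfected mammalian cells. In E. coli the plasmid is maintained at high copy through a ColE1/pUC-type origin and selected with ampicillin via the β-lactamase gene. An f1 origin is also present. The short annotated hits to an HIV-1 LTR, ble, lacI and a bom region are fragments, most likely backbone remnants or similarity matches rather than functional parts.

TLR3 is a nucleotide-sensing innate immune receptor activated by double-stranded RNA that signals through the adapter TRIF to NF-κB and IRF3. A fluorescent fusion of this kind lends itself to visualizing receptor expression and subcellular localization in transfected cells, and the record groups the plasmid with a set of TLR signaling plasmids, although no specific application is stated. The full depositor sequence is about 8.8 kb. The accompanying GenBank record covers only an 819 bp partial read annotated solely with the T7 promoter and primer site.
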