Addgene plasmid #13641: pcDNA3-TLR3-CFP
Depositing lab: Doug Golenbock. Depositing organization: University of Massachusetts, Worcester.
Backbone
  Vector backbone: pcDNA3-CFP
  Backbone size w/o insert (bp): 6100
  Vector type: Mammalian Expression
  Selectable markers: Neomycin (select with G418)
Growth in bacteria
  Bacterial resistance: Ampicillin, 100 μg/mL
  Growth temperature: 37°C
  Growth strain: DH5alpha
  Copy number: High Copy
Gene/Insert
  Gene/Insert name: Toll-Like Receptor 3 (alt name: TLR3)
  Species: H. sapiens (human)
  Entrez Gene: TLR3 (a.k.a. CD283, IIAE2, IMD83)
  Tag / fusion protein: CFP (C terminal on backbone)
  Cloning method: Restriction Enzyme; 5′ cloning site HindIII (not destroyed); 3′ cloning site XhoI (not destroyed)
  Sequencing primers: 5′ T7; 3′ GTCTTGTAGTTGCCGTCGTC
Terms and licenses: Academic/Nonprofit Terms; Industry Terms: Not Available to Industry
Depositor comments: The primer for sequencing out the 5' end of the GFP based constructs (GFP/EGFP, CFP, YFP) is 5'- GTCTTGTAGTTGCCGTCGTC -3'
How to cite: pcDNA3-TLR3-CFP was a gift from Doug Golenbock (Addgene plasmid # 13641 ; http://n2t.net/addgene:13641 ; RRID:Addgene_13641)
