LOCUS       Exported 819 bp ds-DNA linear SYN 25-MAY-2021
DEFINITION  synthetic linear DNA
ACCESSION   .
VERSION     .
KEYWORDS    pcDNA3-TLR3-CFP
SOURCE      synthetic DNA construct
  ORGANISM  synthetic DNA construct
REFERENCE   1 (bases 1 to 819)
  TITLE     TLR Signaling Plasmids
REFERENCE   2 (bases 1 to 819)
  AUTHORS   .
  TITLE     Direct Submission
  JOURNAL   Exported May 25, 2021 from SnapGene Server 1.1.58
            http://www.snapgene.com
FEATURES             Location/Qualifiers
     source          1..819
                     /organism="synthetic DNA construct"
                     /mol_type="other DNA"
     primer_bind     54..73
                     /label=T7
                     /note="T7 promoter, forward primer"
     promoter        54..72
                     /label=T7 promoter
                     /note="promoter for bacteriophage T7 RNA polymerase"
ORIGIN
        1 agcagagctc tctggctaac tagagaaccc actgcttact ggcttatcga aattaatacg
       61 actcactata gggagaccca agcttatgag acagactttg ccttgtatct acttttgggg
      121 gggcctcttg ccctttggga tgctgtgtgc atcctccacc accaagtgca ctgttagcca
      181 tgaagttgct gactgcagcc acctgaagtt gactcaggta cccgatgatc tacccacaaa
      241 cataacagtg ttgaacctta cccataatca actcagaaga ttaccagccg ccaacttcac
      301 aaggtatagc cagctaacta gcttggatgt aggatttaac accatctcaa aactggagcc
      361 agaattgtgc cagaaacttc ccatgttaaa agttttgaac ctccagcaca atgagctatc
      421 tcaactttct gataaaacct ttgccttctg cacgaatttg actgaactcc atctcatgtc
      481 caactcaatc cagaaaatta aaaataatcc ctttgtcaag cagaagaatt taatcacatt
      541 agatctgtct cataatggct tgtcatctac aaaattagga actcaggttc agctggaaaa
      601 tctccaagag cttctattat caaacaataa aattcaagcg ctaaaaagtg aagaactgga
      661 tatctttgcc aattcatctt taaaaaaatt agagttgtca tcgaatcaaa ttaaagagtt
      721 ttctccaggg tgttttcacg caattggaag attatttggc ctctttctga acaatgtcca
      781 gctgggtccc agccttacag agaagctatg tttggaatt
//
