>Addgene plasmid #13641 | pcDNA3-TLR3-CFP | addgene partial sequence | sequence record 21467 | 13641 with hTLR3-F (gattcctttgcttggcttcc)
AATATACAGCATTTGTTTTCTCACTCTTTGCACGGGCTTTTCAATGTGAGGTACCTGAATTTGAAACGGT
CTTTTACTAAACAAAGTATTTCCCTTGCCTCACTCCCCAAGATTGATGATTTTTCTTTTCAGTGGCTAAA
ATGTTTGGAGCACCTTAACATGGAAGATAATGATATTCCAGGCATAAAAAGCAATATGTTCACAGGATTG
ATAAACCTGAAATACTTAAGTCTATCCAACTCCTTTACAAGTTTGCGAACTTTGACAAATGAAACATTTG
TATCACTTGCTCATTCTCCCTTACACATACTCAACCTAACCAAGAATAAAATCTCAAAAATAGAGAGTGA
TGCTTTCTCTTGGTTGGGCCACCTAGAAGTACTTGACCTGGGCCTTAATGAAATTGGGCAAGAACTCACA
GGCCAGGAATGGAGAGGTCTAGAAAATATTTTCGAAATCTATCTTTCCTACAACAAGTACCTGCAGCTGA
CTAGGAACTCCTTTGCCTTGGTCCCAAGCCTTCAACGACTGATGCTCCGAAGGGTGGCCCTTAAAAATGT
GGATAGCTCTCCTTCACCATTCCAGCCTCTTCGTAACTTGACCATTCTGGATCTAAGCAACAACAACATA
GCCAACATAAATGATGACATGTTGGAGGGTCTTGAGAAACTAGAAATTCTCGATTTGCAGCATAACAACT
TAGCACGGCTCTGGAAACACGCAAACCCTGGTGGTCCCATTTATTTCCTAAAGGGTCTGTCTCACCTCCA
CATCCTTAACTTGGAGTCCAACGGCTTTGACGAGATCCCAGTTGAGGTCTTCAAGGATTTATTTGAACTA
AAGATCATCGATTT
