>Addgene plasmid #13641 | pcDNA3-TLR3-CFP | addgene partial sequence | sequence record 21468 | 13641 with BGH-rev
ACTTGTACAGCTCGTCCATGCCGAGAGTGATCCCGGCGGCGGTCACGAACTCCAGCAGGACCATGTGATC
GCGCTTCTCGTTGGGGTCTTTGCTCAGGGCGGACTGGGTGCTCAGGTAGTGGTTGTCGGGCAGCAGCACG
GGGCCGTCGCCGATGGGGGTGTTCTGCTGGTAGTGGTCGGCGAGCTGCACGCTGCCGTCCTCGATGTTGT
GGCGGATCTTGAAGTGGGCCTTGATGCCGTTCTTCTGCTTGTCGGCGGTGATATAGACGTTGTGGCTGAT
GTAGTTGTACTCCAGCTTGTGCCCCAGGATGTTGCCGTCCTCCTTGAAGTCGATGCCCTTCAGCTCGATG
CGGTTCACCAGGGTGTCGCCCTCGAACTTCACCTCGGCGCGGGTCTTGTAGTTGCCGTCGTCCTTGAAGA
AGATGGTACGCTCCTGGACGTAGCCTTCGGGCATGGCGGACTTGAAGAAGTCGTGCTGCTTCATGTGGTC
GGGGTAGCGGCTGAAGCACTGCACGCCCCAGGTCAGGGTGGTCACGAGGGTGGGCCAGGGCACGGGCAGC
TTGCCGGTGGTGCAGATGAACTTCAGGGTCAGCTTGCCGTAGGTGGCATCGCCCTCGCCCTCGCCGGACA
CGCTGAACCTGTGGCCGTTTACGTCGCCGTCCAGCTCGACCAGGATGGGCACCACCCCGGTGAACAGCTC
CTCGCCCTTGCTCACCATCTCGAGATGTACAGAGTTTTTGGATCCAAGTGCTACTTGCAATTTATGACGA
AAGGCACCTATCCGTTCTTTCTGAACTGGCCAGTTCAAGATGCAGTGAGATTTAAACATTCCTCTTCGCA
AACAGAGTGCATGGTTCAGTTTATAATCTGGAATCTCCTCAAGGAAAACCAATAT
