>Addgene plasmid #13641 | pcDNA3-TLR3-CFP | addgene partial sequence | sequence record 94036 | EGFP-N 5'-CGTCGCCGTCCAGCTCGACCAG-3'
GCTCCTCGCCCTTGCTCACCATCTCGAGATGTACAGAGTTTTTGGATCCAAGTGCTACTTGCAATTTATG
ACGAAAGGCACCTATCCGTTCTTTCTGAACTGGCCAGTTCAAGATGCAGTGAGATTTAAACATTCCTCTT
CGCAAACAGAGTGCATGGTTCAGTTTATAATCTGGAATCTCCTCAAGGAAAACCAATATAATGGAATCCA
GATTTTGTTCAATAGCTTGTTGAACTGCATGATGTACCTTGAATCTTTTGCATAATGGGTCTTTTAATAG
ATGGTGTGTTATAACAAAAATAATTTTTCTGCTTCTTTTGATGCTGTTAACAATTGCTTCTAGTTCAAAA
ACACCCGCCTCAAAGTCCCTTTCTTCCAGACAAAATTTGAGAGATTGGTCTTCCTTTTCCATTGAAGAGA
AATGTTCCCAGACCCAATCCTTATCTTTATAGGCATGAATTATATATGCTGCATATTCAAACTGTTCTGT
CTGTCTGTCTATTTCTTTGAAACCAAGAACTCGATGTACTGAAACATTCCAATAAAAAGATATCCTCCAG
CCCTCAAAGTGGATGAGAAGTACAATAAAGATAAAAATCAACAGGATACTGGTATTGATCATGAAAAAGA
GTTCAAAGGGGGCACTGTCTTTGCAAGATGATGTATCAAAAAGTCTCACTGGGAACCCATGATAGTGAGG
TGGAGTGTTGCAAAGGTAGTGGCTTGACAGCTCAGGGATGTTGGTATGGGTCTCGTTAATCCAATTAACA
AA
